>Addgene plasmid #216750 | PCDF Bravo-PotH-OL2del | addgene full sequence | sequence record 434427 | Addgene NGS Result
GGGGAATTGTGAGCGGATAACAATTCCCCTGTAGAAATAATTTTGTTTAACTTTAATAAGGAGATATACC
ATGGCAAGCGACTACAAGGATGACGACGACAAGGGTGCACTTGAAGTCCTCTTTCAAGGACCGAGCAGCC
CCTCAAGTACACTTGAACCTGCTGCCCAGTCGAAACCGCCGGGCGGATTTAAGCTGTGGTTGTCGCAGCT
GCAAATGAAGCATGGGCGCAAACTGGTCATTGCGTTGCCATATATCTGGTTGATCTTGCTGTTTCTGCTG
CCATTTCTGATTGTCTTTAAAATAAGCCTGGCGGAGATGGCGCGCGCTATTCCACCTTATACCGAACTGA
TGGAGTGGGCTGACGGGCAACTGTCCATCACTCTTAATCTCGGTAATTTTCTGCAACTGACCGACGATCC
GCTCTATTTCGATGCTTATCTCCAGTCGCTACAGGTGGCTGCGATTTCGACATTTTGCTGTTTACTGATC
GGCTATCCGCTGGCGTGGGCGGTGGCGCACAGTAAGCCTTCGACCCGTAATATTTTATTACTACTGGTGA
TCCTGCCGTCGTGGACCTCGTTTCTGATCCGCGTTTATGCCCTGGCCGTTTATATCGGCATTGTTTACGC
TTACGTGCCGTTTATGGTACTGCCGATTTATACCGCGTTGATTCGTATTGATTATTCGCTGGTGGAAGCA
GCGCTGGATCTCGGTGCACGACCGCTGAAAACGTTCTTTACTGTGATCGTGCCGCTGACTAAAGGTGGGA
TTATTGCCGGATCGATGCTGGTGTTTATCCCGGCTGTGGGCGAGTTTGTGATCCCGGAACTGCTCGGTGG
CCCGGACAGCATCATGATCGGGCGCGTGCTATGGCAAGAGTTTTTCAATAACCGCGACTGGCCGGTGGCC
TCGGCGGTAGCGATCATCATGTTGCTGCTGCTAATTGTGCCGATAATGTGGTTCCACAAACACCAGCAAA
AAAGCGTGGGAGAACACGGAGGGTTGGTTCCCCGTGGTAGTTCCGCTCATCACCACCATCATCACCATCA
CCACCACGGTGCATAACTCGAGTCTGGTAAAGAAACCGCTGCTGCGAAATTTGAACGCCAGCACATGGAC
TCGTCTACTAGCGCAGCTTAATTAACCTAGGCTGCTGCCACCGCTGAGCAATAACTAGCATAACCCCTTG
GGGCCTCTAAACGGGTCTTGAGGGGTTTTTTGCTGAAACCTCAGGCATTTGAGAAGCACACGGTCACACT
GCTTCCGGTAGTCAATAAACCGGTAAACCAGCAATAGACATAAGCGGCTATTTAACGACCCTGCCCTGAA
CCGACGACCGGGTCATCGTGGCCGGATCTTGCGGCCCCTCGGCTTGAACGAATTGTTAGACATTATTTGC
CGACTACCTTGGTGATCTCGCCTTTCACGTAGTGGACAAATTCTTCCAACTGATCTGCGCGCGAGGCCAA
GCGATCTTCTTCTTGTCCAAGATAAGCCTGTCTAGCTTCAAGTATGACGGGCTGATACTGGGCCGGCAGG
CGCTCCATTGCCCAGTCGGCAGCGACATCCTTCGGCGCGATTTTGCCGGTTACTGCGCTGTACCAAATGC
GGGACAACGTAAGCACTACATTTCGCTCATCGCCAGCCCAGTCGGGCGGCGAGTTCCATAGCGTTAAGGT
TTCATTTAGCGCCTCAAATAGATCCTGTTCAGGAACCGGATCAAAGAGTTCCTCCGCCGCTGGACCTACC
AAGGCAACGCTATGTTCTCTTGCTTTTGTCAGCAAGATAGCCAGATCAATGTCGATCGTGGCTGGCTCGA
AGATACCTGCAAGAATGTCATTGCGCTGCCATTCTCCAAATTGCAGTTCGCGCTTAGCTGGATAACGCCA
CGGAATGATGTCGTCGTGCACAACAATGGTGACTTCTACAGCGCGGAGAATCTCGCTCTCTCCAGGGGAA
GCCGAAGTTTCCAAAAGGTCGTTGATCAAAGCTCGCCGCGTTGTTTCATCAAGCCTTACGGTCACCGTAA
CCAGCAAATCAATATCACTGTGTGGCTTCAGGCCGCCATCCACTGCGGAGCCGTACAAATGTACGGCCAG
CAACGTCGGTTCGAGATGGCGCTCGATGACGCCAACTACCTCTGATAGTTGAGTCGATACTTCGGCGATC
ACCGCTTCCCTCATACTCTTCCTTTTTCAATATTATTGAAGCATTTATCAGGGTTATTGTCTCATGAGCG
GATACATATTTGAATGTATTTAGAAAAATAAACAAATAGCTAGCTCACTCGGTCGCTACGCTCCGGGCGT
GAGACTGCGGCGGGCGCTGCGGACACATACAAAGTTACCCACAGATTCCGTGGATAAGCAGGGGACTAAC
ATGTGAGGCAAAACAGCAGGGCCGCGCCGGTGGCGTTTTTCCATAGGCTCCGCCCTCCTGCCAGAGTTCA
CATAAACAGACGCTTTTCCGGTGCATCTGTGGGAGCCGTGAGGCTCAACCATGAATCTGACAGTACGGGC
GAAACCCGACAGGACTTAAAGATCCCCACCGTTTCCGGCGGGTCGCTCCCTCTTGCGCTCTCCTGTTCCG
ACCCTGCCGTTTACCGGATACCTGTTCCGCCTTTCTCCCTTACGGGAAGTGTGGCGCTTTCTCATAGCTC
ACACACTGGTATCTCGGCTCGGTGTAGGTCGTTCGCTCCAAGCTGGGCTGTAAGCAAGAACTCCCCGTTC
AGCCCGACTGCTGCGCCTTATCCGGTAACTGTTCACTTGAGTCCAACCCGGAAAAGCACGGTAAAACGCC
ACTGGCAGCAGCCATTGGTAACTGGGAGTTCGCAGAGGATTTGTTTAGCTAAACACGCGGTTGCTCTTGA
AGTGTGCGCCAAAGTCCGGCTACACTGGAAGGACAGATTTGGTTGCTGTGCTCTGCGAAAGCCAGTTACC
ACGGTTAAGCAGTTCCCCAACTGACTTAACCTTCGATCAAACCACCTCCCCAGGTGGTTTTTTCGTTTAC
AGGGCAAAAGATTACGCGCAGAAAAAAAGGATCTCAAGAAGATCCTTTGATCTTTTCTACTGAACCGCTC
TAGATTTCAGTGCAATTTATCTCTTCAAATGTAGCACCTGAAGTCAGCCCCATACGATATAAGTTGTAAT
TCTCATGTTAGTCATGCCCCGCGCCCACCGGAAGGAGCTGACTGGGTTGAAGGCTCTCAAGGGCATCGGT
CGAGATCCCGGTGCCTAATGAGTGAGCTAACTTACATTAATTGCGTTGCGCTCACTGCCCGCTTTCCAGT
CGGGAAACCTGTCGTGCCAGCTGCATTAATGAATCGGCCAACGCGCGGGGAGAGGCGGTTTGCGTATTGG
GCGCCAGGGTGGTTTTTCTTTTCACCAGTGAGACGGGCAACAGCTGATTGCCCTTCACCGCCTGGCCCTG
AGAGAGTTGCAGCAAGCGGTCCACGCTGGTTTGCCCCAGCAGGCGAAAATCCTGTTTGATGGTGGTTAAC
GGCGGGATATAACATGAGCTGTCTTCGGTATCGTCGTATCCCACTACCGAGATGTCCGCACCAACGCGCA
GCCCGGACTCGGTAATGGCGCGCATTGCGCCCAGCGCCATCTGATCGTTGGCAACCAGCATCGCAGTGGG
AACGATGCCCTCATTCAGCATTTGCATGGTTTGTTGAAAACCGGACATGGCACTCCAGTCGCCTTCCCGT
TCCGCTATCGGCTGAATTTGATTGCGAGTGAGATATTTATGCCAGCCAGCCAGACGCAGACGCGCCGAGA
CAGAACTTAATGGGCCCGCTAACAGCGCGATTTGCTGGTGACCCAATGCGACCAGATGCTCCACGCCCAG
TCGCGTACCGTCTTCATGGGAGAAAATAATACTGTTGATGGGTGTCTGGTCAGAGACATCAAGAAATAAC
GCCGGAACATTAGTGCAGGCAGCTTCCACAGCAATGGCATCCTGGTCATCCAGCGGATAGTTAATGATCA
GCCCACTGACGCGTTGCGCGAGAAGATTGTGCACCGCCGCTTTACAGGCTTCGACGCCGCTTCGTTCTAC
CATCGACACCACCACGCTGGCACCCAGTTGATCGGCGCGAGATTTAATCGCCGCGACAATTTGCGACGGC
GCGTGCAGGGCCAGACTGGAGGTGGCAACGCCAATCAGCAACGACTGTTTGCCCGCCAGTTGTTGTGCCA
CGCGGTTGGGAATGTAATTCAGCTCCGCCATCGCCGCTTCCACTTTTTCCCGCGTTTTCGCAGAAACGTG
GCTGGCCTGGTTCACCACGCGGGAAACGGTCTGATAAGAGACACCGGCATACTCTGCGACATCGTATAAC
GTTACTGGTTTCACATTCACCACCCTGAATTGACTCTCTTCCGGGCGCTATCATGCCATACCGCGAAAGG
TTTTGCGCCATTCGATGGTGTCCGGGATCTCGACGCTCTCCCTTATGCGACTCCTGCATTAGGAAATTAA
TACGACTCACTATA
Features (pLannotate 1.2.2; 17 found; start..end, strand, type, name):
      3..27      +  protein_bind   lac operator: The lac repressor binds to the lac operator to inhibit transcription in E. coli. This inhibition can be relieved by adding lactose or isopropyl-β-D-thiogalactopyranoside (IPTG). lac repressor encoded by lacI
     42..64      +  RBS            RBS: efficient ribosome binding site from bacteriophage T7 gene 10 (Olins and Rangwala, 1989)
     79..103     +  CDS            3xFLAG (fragment): three tandem FLAG® epitope tags, followed by an enterokinase cleavage site
    110..132     +  CDS            HRV 3C site (fragment): recognition and cleavage site for human rhinovirus 3C and PreScission proteases
    146..1000    +  CDS            potH (fragment): POTH_ECOLI - Experimental evidence at protein level: Swiss-Prot protein existence level 1. Part of the ABC transporter complex PotFGHI involved in putrescine uptake (PubMed:8416922, PubMed:23719730). Responsible for the translocation of the substrate across the membrane (Probable). Imports putrescine for maintenance of the optimal concentration of polyamines necessary for cell growth in the presence of glucose (PubMed:23719730). From Escherichia coli (strain K12).
   1079..1120    +  CDS            S-Tag (fragment): affinity and epitope tag derived from pancreatic ribonuclease A
   1150..1167    +  CDS            SET1 (fragment): solubility-enhancement tag derived from T7 phage gene 10B
   1175..1222    +  terminator     T7 terminator: transcription terminator for bacteriophage T7 RNA polymerase
   1393..2184    -  CDS            SmR: aminoglycoside adenylyltransferase (Murphy, 1985); aadA; confers resistance to spectinomycin and streptomycin
   2185..2276    -  promoter       AmpR promoter: bla
   2324..3062    -  rep_origin     CloDF13 ori: Plasmids containing the CloDF13 (CDF) origin of replication can be propagated in E. coli cells that contain additional plasmids with compatible origins.
   3159..3223    -  CDS            TcR (fragment): tetracycline efflux protein; tet; confers resistance to tetracycline
   3238..3259    -  protein_bind   CAP binding site: CAP binding activates transcription in the presence of cAMP. E. coli catabolite activator protein
   3272..4354    -  CDS            lacI: lac repressor; lacI; The lac repressor binds to the lac operator to inhibit transcription in E. coli. This inhibition can be relieved by adding lactose or isopropyl-β-D-thiogalactopyranoside (IPTG).
   4355..4432    -  promoter       lacI promoter: lacI
   4440..4475    -  CDS            TcR (fragment): tetracycline efflux protein; tet; confers resistance to tetracycline
   4478..2       +  promoter       T7 promoter (across the origin): promoter for bacteriophage T7 RNA polymerase
