[The description below was written by a language model from this plasmid's Addgene catalogue record and pLannotate feature annotations shown in this document.]
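Description:
PCDF Bravo-PotH-OL2del is a low-copy bacterial expression plasmid built on the PCDF Bravo backbone for IPTG-inducible production of a loop-deletion variant of the E. coli protein PotH. It replicates from the CloDF13 (CDF) origin, which is compatible with other common origins and so allows co-maintenance with additional plasmids. Selection relies on the aadA (SmR) aminoglycoside adenylyltransferase gene, expressed from an AmpR (bla) promoter and conferring streptomycin/spectinomycin resistance. A lacI gene with its own promoter supplies the lac repressor. The short TcR fragments and the CAP binding site flagged in the annotation look like backbone remnants rather than functional units.

The expression cassette consists of a T7 promoter followed by a lac operator, the T7 gene 10 ribosome binding site, the coding region and a T7 terminator. Transcription therefore needs a host supplying T7 RNA polymerase and is held off by LacI until IPTG is added. The insert is potH, the membrane-spanning component of the PotFGHI ABC transporter that imports putrescine, here with outer loop 2 (OL2) deleted. It was introduced by ligation-independent cloning, and part of the plasmid derives from a repository clone.

The catalogue lists a C-terminal 10x His tag, which the feature table does not annotate. The table instead shows partial matches to 3xFLAG and an HRV 3C site upstream of potH, and to S-Tag and SET1 downstream; whether any of these are translated as part of the product is not stated.

The plasmid is intended for studying how PotH interacts with exogenous peptides and what OL2 contributes. The purpose statement also mentions a variant lacking OL1, which conflicts with the recorded OL2 deletion.
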