Addgene plasmid #216750: PCDF Bravo-PotH-OL2del
Purpose: Study the interaction of PotH in E. coli, specifically focusing on the role of the outer loop 2 (OL2) by examining the variant lacking OL1 in its interaction with exogenous peptides.
Depositing lab: Gordon Laurie. Depositing organization: University of Virginia. Publication: Lacritin cleavage-potentiated targeting of iron - respiratory reciprocity promotes bacterial death. Sharifian Gh M, Norouzi F, Sorci M, Zaidi TS, Pier GB, Achimovich A, Ongwae GM, Liang B, Ryan M, Lemke M, Belfort G, Gadjeva M, Gahlmann A, Pires MM, Venter H, Harris TE, Laurie GW. J Biol Chem. 2025 May;301(5):108455. doi: 10.1016/j.jbc.2025.108455. Epub 2025 Mar 26. PubMed 40154612.
Backbone
  Vector backbone: PCDF Bravo
  Vector type: Bacterial Expression
Growth in bacteria
  Bacterial resistance: Streptomycin, 50 μg/mL
  Growth temperature: Room Temperature
  Growth strain: DH5alpha
  Copy number: Low Copy
Gene/Insert
  Gene/Insert name: potH
  Species: E. coli (Bacteria)
  Mutation: Outer loop 2 (OL2) with the sequence of [WMGILKNNGVLNNFLLWLGVIDQPLTILHTN] is deleted.
  Entrez Gene: potH (a.k.a. b0856, ECK0847)
  Tag / fusion protein: 10x His (C terminal on insert)
  Cloning method: Ligation Independent Cloning
Resource information
  A portion of this plasmid was derived from a plasmid made by: DNASU Plasmid Repository (ID: EcCD00397460)
Terms and licenses: Academic/Nonprofit Terms; Industry Terms: Not Available to Industry
Depositor comments: IPTG inducible
How to cite: PCDF Bravo-PotH-OL2del was a gift from Gordon Laurie (Addgene plasmid # 216750 ; http://n2t.net/addgene:216750 ; RRID:Addgene_216750)
